>Addgene plasmid #220846 | pTMB399_ZFcharm_Prnp_SPM | addgene full sequence | sequence record 437220 | Addgene NGS Result
CCTGCAGGCAGCTGCGCGCTCGCTCGCTCACTGAGGCCGCCCGGGCGTCGGGCGACCTTTGGTCGCCCGG
CCTCAGTGAGCGAGCGAGCGCGCAGAGAGGGAGTGGCCAACTCCATCACTAGGGGTTCCTGCGGCCTACT
AGTGGATCAGCAGACCGATTCTGGGCTCTAGAGGGCAGAGCGCACATCGCCCACAGTCCCCGAGAAGTTG
GGGGGAGGGGTCGGCAATTGAACCGGTGCCTAGAGAAGGTGGCGCGGGGTAAACTGGGAAAGTGATGTCG
TGTACTGGCTCCGCCTTTTTCCCGAGGGTGGGGGAGAACCGTATATAAGTGCAGTAGTCGCCGTGAACGT
TCTTTTTCGCAACGGGTTTGCCGCCAGAACACAGCCTCAGCGCCACCATGGCCAGGACCAAACAAACTGC
CAGAAAGAGCACCGGGGGGAAAGCGCCCCGAAAACAGCTGGCGACCAAAGCAGCCCGCAAAAGCGCACCG
GGAGGTGCAAGCAGTGGGGCAGGAAGTTCCTCAGGAGGAAGTGCGGCGGGATCCGGAAGCGGTGGCGCAT
CAAGTGGCGCCGCAAGTAGCAGTGCCGGGTCCGCAGCTGGCTCCGGGTCCTCCCCTGTTGAGATCTACAA
GACCGTGTCCGCCTGGAAGCGGCAGCCAATCAGAGTGCTGAGCCTGTTCGGCAATATTGACAAGGAACTG
AAGTCTCTGGGCTTCCTGGAAAGCGGCAGCCACAGCGAGGGCGGCACACTGAAGTACGTGGAAGATGTGA
CCAACGTGGTGCGGAGAGATGTGGAAAAGTGGGGACCTTTCGACCTGCTGTACGGCAGCACCCAGCCTCT
GGGCGGAAGCTGCGACAGGTGTCCTGGCTGGTACATGTTCCAATTTCATAGAATCCTGCAGTACGCCAGA
CCTAGACAGGAGTCTCAGCCCTTCTTCTGGATCTTCATGGATAACCTGCTGCTCACAGAGGACGACCAGA
TGACCACCGTGCGGTTCCTGCAAACAGAGGCCGTCACCCTGCGCGACGTGAGATCTAGAGTGCTGCAGAA
CGCCGTCCGGGTGTGGAGCAACATCCCCGGTCTTAAAAGCAAGCACGAGGCTCTGTCCCCAAAAGAGGAA
GAGAGCCTGCAGGGCCACGTGCGGACCAGATCTAAGCTGGCCGCTCCTAAAGTGGACCCCCTGGTGAAGA
ACTGCCTGCTGCCTCTGAGAGAGTACTTTAAGTATTTCAGCCAGAGCAGCCTGCCCCTGGGAGGACCTAG
CAGCGGCGCCCCACCTCCAAGCGGAGGCTCTCCAGCTGGCAGCCCTACCAGCACAGAGGAAGGCACAAGC
GAGAGCGCCACACCTGAGAGCGGCCCTGGCACCTCCACCGAGCCCAGCGAGGGCTCTGCCCCTGGCAGCC
CCGCCGGAAGCCCCACCTCTACAGAAGAAGGCACCAGCACAGAGCCTTCTGAAGGCTCTGCCCCTGGAAC
ATCCACCGAGCCTAGCGAGAAGCGGACTGCCGATGGATCTGAGTTTGAGAGCCCTAAGAAAAAAAGAAAG
GTTGGAGTGCCTGCTGCTATGGCCGAGAGACCATTTCAGTGCAGAATCTGCATGCGCAATTTCAGCACCA
GCGGAAATCTCACAAGACACATCCGGACCCATACCGGCGAGAAGCCCTTTGCCTGCGATATCTGCGGCAG
AAAGTTCGCTCTGTCTCAGGACCTGAACCGGCACACCAAGATCCACACACACCCCAGAGCCCCTATCCCC
AAGCCTTTCCAGTGCCGGATTTGCATGCGGAACTTCAGCGACAGGTCCGCCCTGAGCAGACATATCAGAA
CACACACCGGCGAAAAGCCTTTCGCCTGTGATATCTGTGGCAGAAAGTTCGCCCGGAACGACGACAGAAA
AAAGCACACAAAGATCCACACCGGATCTCAGAAACCTTTCCAATGTAGAATCTGCATGAGAAACTTCAGC
CAGAGCGGCAACCTGGCCAGACACATCCGGACCCACACAGGCGAAAAGCCTTTCGCCTGTGATATCTGCG
GCCGGAAATTCGCCCAGAGAATCGACCTGACCCGGCACACCAAGATCCACCTGAGACAGAAGGACGCCGC
CAGAGGCAGCGGCGGCGACGCCAAGAGCCTGACCGCCTGGTCCAAGAGGACCGCCGACGGCAGCGAGTTC
GAGCCCAAGAAAAAGCGGAAGGTGTCCGGCTCTGAAACCCCTGGCACAAGCGAGTCTGCTACACCTGAGT
CCTATCCCTATGACGTGCCCGATTATGCCTGATAGAATTCGCTTATCGATAATCAACCTCTGGATTACAA
AATTTGTGAAAGATTGACTGGTATTCTTAACTATGTTGCTCCTTTTACGCTATGTGGATACGCTGCTTTA
ATGCCTTTGTATCATGCTATTGCTTCCCGTATGGCTTTCATTTTCTCCTCCTTGTATAAATCCTGGTTGC
TGTCTCTTTATGAGGAGTTGTGGCCCGTTGTCAGGCAACGTGGCGTGGTGTGCACTGTGTTTGCTGACGC
AACCCCCACTGGTTGGGGCATTGCCACCACCTGTCAGCTCCTTTCCGGGACTTTCGCTTTCCCCCTCCCT
ATTGCCACGGCGGAACTCATCGCCGCCTGCCTTGCCCGCTGCTGGACAGGGGCTCGGCTGTTGGGCACTG
ACAATTCCGTGGTGTTGTCGGGGAAATCATCGTCCTTTCCTTGGCTGCTCGCCTATGTTGCCACCTGGAT
TCTGCGCGGGACGTCCTTCTGCTACGTCCCTTCGGCCCTCAATCCAGCGGACCTTCCTTCCCGCGGCCTG
CTGCCGGCTCTGCGGCCTCTTCCGCGTCTTCGCCTTCGCCCTCAGACGAGTCGGATCTCCCTTTGGGCCG
CCTCCCCGCATCGATACCGAGCGCTGCTCGAGAGATCTAATAAAATATCTTTATTTTCATTACATCTGTG
TGTTGGTTTTTTGTGTGGCGGCCGCTAGTGGCAGCACCAGCTCAGGGCTGGAGGTGGTGGCTCCTGAGGG
TACCTCAGCCCCAGGTGGTGGCCCGGGAACCCTGGATGACAGTGCCACCATTTGCCGTGTCTGCCAGAAG
CCAGGCGATCTGGTTATGTGCAACCAGTGTGAGTTTTGTTTCCACCTGGACTGTCACCTGCCGGCCCTGC
AGGATGTACCAGGGGAGGAGTGGAGCTGCTCACTCTGCCATGTGCTCCCTGACCTGAAGGAGGAGGATGG
CAGCCTCAGCCTGGATGGTGCAGACAGCACTGGCGTGGTGGCCAAGCTCTCACCAGCCAACCAGCGGAAA
TGTGAGCGTGTACTGCTGGCCCTATTCTGTCACGAACCCTGCCGCCCCCTGCATCAGCTGGCTACCGACT
CCACCTTCTCCCTGGACCAGCCCGGTGGCACCCTGGATCTGACCCTGATCCGTGCCCGCCTCCAGGAGAA
GTTGTCACCTCCCTACAGCTCCCCACAGGAGTTTGCCCAGGATGTGGGCCGCATGTTCAAGCAATTCAAC
AAGTTAACTGAGGACAAGGCAGACGTGCAGTCCATCATCGGCCTGCAGCGCTTCTTCGAGACGCGCATGA
ACGAGGCCTTCGGTGACACCAAGTTCTCTGCTGTGCTGGTGGAGCCCCCGCCGATGAGCCTGCCTGGTGC
TGGCCTGAGTTCCCAGGAGCTGTCTGGTGGCCCTGGTGATGGCCCCTGCCCAACTTTAAGCTTGCAGGAA
CCCCTAGTGATGGAGTTGGCCACTCCCTCTCTGCGCGCTCGCTCGCTCACTGAGGCCGGGCGACCAAAGG
TCGCCCGACGCCCGGGCTTTGCCCGGGCGGCCTCAGTGAGCGAGCGAGCGCGCAGCTGCCTGCAGGGGCG
CCTGATGCGGTATTTTCTCCTTACGCATCTGTGCGGTATTTCACACCGCATA
[95 nt withheld, positions 3903-3997]
T
[46 nt withheld, positions 3999-4044]
C
[141 nt withheld, positions 4046-4186]
CCTTTGACGTTGGAGTCCACGTTCTTT
[37 nt withheld, positions 4214-4250]
ACTCTATCTCGGGCTATTCTTTTGATTTATAAGGGATTTTGCCGATTTCGGTCTATTGGTTAAAAAATGA
GCTGATTTAACAAAAATTTAACGCGAATTTTAACAAAATATTAACGTTTACAATTTTATGGTGCACTCTC
AGTACAATCTGCTCTGATGCCGCATAGTTAAGCCAGCCCCGACACCCGCCAACACCCGCTGACGCGCCCT
GACGGGCTTGTCTGCTCCCGGCATCCGCTTACAGACAAGCTGTGACCGTCTCCGGGAGCTGCATGTGTCA
GAGGTTTTCACCGTCATCACCGAAACGCGCGAGACGAAAGGGCCTCGTGATACGCCTATTTTTATAGGTT
AATGTCATGATAATAATGGTTTCTTAGACGTCAGGTGGCACTTTTCGGGGAAATGTGCGCGGAACCCCTA
TTTGTTTATTTTTCTAAATACATTCAAATATGTATCCGCTCATGAGACAATAACCCTGATAAATGCTTCA
ATAATATTGAAAAAGGAAGAGTATGAGTATTCAACATTTCCGTGTCGCCCTTATTCCCTTTTTTGCGGCA
TTTTGCCTTCCTGTTTTTGCTCACCCAGAAACGCTGGTGAAAGTAAAAGATGCTGAAGATCAGTTGGGTG
CACGAGTGGGTTACATCGAACTGGATCTCAACAGCGGTAAGATCCTTGAGAGTTTTCGCCCCGAAGAACG
TTTTCCAATGATGAGCACTTTTAAAGTTCTGCTATGTGGCGCGGTATTATCCCGTATTGACGCCGGGCAA
GAGCAACTCGGTCGCCGCATACACTATTCTCAGAATGACTTGGTTGAGTACTCACCAGTCACAGAAAAGC
ATCTTACGGATGGCATGACAGTAAGAGAATTATGCAGTGCTGCCATAACCATGAGTGATAACACTGCGGC
CAACTTACTTCTGACAACGATCGGAGGACCGAAGGAGCTAACCGCTTTTTTGCACAACATGGGGGATCAT
GTAACTCGCCTTGATCGTTGGGAACCGGAGCTGAATGAAGCCATACCAAACGACGAGCGTGACACCACGA
TGCCTGTAGCAATGGCAACAACGTTGCGCAAACTATTAACTGGCGAACTACTTACTCTAGCTTCCCGGCA
ACAATTAATAGACTGGATGGAGGCGGATAAAGTTGCAGGACCACTTCTGCGCTCGGCCCTTCCGGCTGGC
TGGTTTATTGCTGATAAATCTGGAGCCGGTGAGCGTGGAAGCCGCGGTATCATTGCAGCACTGGGGCCAG
ATGGTAAGCCCTCCCGTATCGTAGTTATCTACACGACGGGGAGTCAGGCAACTATGGATGAACGAAATAG
ACAGATCGCTGAGATAGGTGCCTCACTGATTAAGCATTGGTAACTGTCAGACCAAGTTTACTCATATATA
CTTTAGATTGATTTAAAACTTCATTTTTAATTTAAAAGGATCTAGGTGAAGATCCTTTTTGATAATCTCA
TGACCAAAATCCCTTAACGTGAGTTTTCGTTCCACTGAGCGTCAGACCCCGTAGAAAAGATCAAAGGATC
TTCTTGAGATCCTTTTTTTCTGCGCGTAATCTGCTGCTTGCAAACAAAAAAACCACCGCTACCAGCGGTG
GTTTGTTTGCCGGATCAAGAGCTACCAACTCTTTTTCCGAAGGTAACTGGCTTCAGCAGAGCGCAGATAC
CAAATACTGTTCTTCTAGTGTAGCCGTAGTTAGGCCACCACTTCAAGAACTCTGTAGCACCGCCTACATA
CCTCGCTCTGCTAATCCTGTTACCAGTGGCTGCTGCCAGTGGCGATAAGTCGTGTCTTACCGGGTTGGAC
TCAAGACGATAGTTACCGGATAAGGCGCAGCGGTCGGGCTGAACGGGGGGTTCGTGCACACAGCCCAGCT
TGGAGCGAACGACCTACACCGAACTGAGATACCTACAGCGTGAGCTATGAGAAAGCGCCACGCTTCCCGA
AGGGAGAAAGGCGGACAGGTATCCGGTAAGCGGCAGGGTCGGAACAGGAGAGCGCACGAGGGAGCTTCCA
GGGGGAAACGCCTGGTATCTTTATAGTCCTGTCGGGTTTCGCCACCTCTGACTTGAGCGTCGATTTTTGT
GATGCTCGTCAGGGGGGCGGAGCCTATGGAAAAACGCCAGCAACGCGGCCTTTTTACGGTTCCTGGCCTT
TTGCTGGCCTTTTGCTCACATGT
Features (pLannotate 1.2.2; 18 found; start..end, strand, type, name):
     12..39      +  repeat_region  AAV2 ITR (fragment): inverted terminal repeat of adeno-associated virus serotype 2 inverted
     68..95      +  repeat_region  AAV2 ITR (fragment): inverted terminal repeat of adeno-associated virus serotype 2 inverted
    173..384     +  promoter       EF-1α core promoter: core promoter for human elongation factor EF-1α
    398..490     +  CDS            H31_BOVIN (fragment): Experimental evidence at protein level: Swiss-Prot protein existence level 1. Core component of nucleosome. Nucleosomes wrap and compact DNA into chromatin, limiting DNA accessibility to the cellular machineries which require DNA as a template. Histones thereby play a central role in transcription regulation, DNA repair, DNA replication and chromosomal stability. DNA accessibility is regulated via a complex set of post-translational modifications of histones, also called histone code, and nucleosome remodeling. From Bos taurus (Bovine).
    614..1249    +  CDS            Dnmt3l (fragment): DNM3L_MOUSE - Experimental evidence at protein level: Swiss-Prot protein existence level 1. Catalytically inactive regulatory factor of DNA methyltransferases that can either promote or inhibit DNA methylation depending on the context (PubMed:11719692, PubMed:15318244, PubMed:15671018, PubMed:24074865). Essential for the function of DNMT3A and DNMT3B: activates DNMT3A and DNMT3B by binding to their catalytic domain (PubMed:15671018). Acts by accelerating the binding of DNA and S-adenosyl-L-methionine (AdoMet) to the methyltransferases and dissociates from the complex after DNA binding to the m
   1278..1415    +  CDS            MIXL1 (fragment): MIXL1_HUMAN - Also known as MIXL. Experimental evidence at protein level: Swiss-Prot protein existence level 1. Transcription factor that play a central role in proper axial mesendoderm morphogenesis and endoderm formation. Required for efficient differentiation of cells from the primitive streak stage to blood, by acting early in the recruitment and/or expansion of mesodermal progenitors to the hemangioblastic and hematopoietic lineages. Also involved in the morphogenesis of the heart and the gut during embryogenesis. Acts as a negative regulator of brachyury expression (By similarity). From
   1982..2003    +  CDS            ZFHD1 (DNA binding domain) (fragment): composite human DNA-binding domain composed of domains from the transcription factors Zif268 and Oct-1 (Pomerantz et al., 1995)
   2291..2879    +  misc_feature   WPRE: woodchuck hepatitis virus posttranscriptional regulatory element
   2909..2957    +  polyA_signal   poly(A) signal: synthetic polyadenylation signal
   2958..3686    +  CDS            TRIM28 (fragment): TIF1B_HUMAN - Also known as KAP1, RNF96, TIF1B. Experimental evidence at protein level: Swiss-Prot protein existence level 1. (Microbial infection) Plays a critical role in the shutdown of lytic gene expression during the early stage of herpes virus 8 primary infection. This inhibition is mediated through interaction with herpes virus 8 protein LANA1. From Homo sapiens (Human).
   3706..3846    +  repeat_region  AAV2 ITR: inverted terminal repeat of adeno-associated virus serotype 2 inverted
   3851..3902    -  misc_feature   bom (fragment): basis of mobility region from pBR322
   3921..4376    +  rep_origin     f1 ori (sequence partly withheld): f1 bacteriophage origin of replication; arrow indicates direction of (+) strand synthesis
   4377..4426    -  misc_feature   bom (fragment): basis of mobility region from pBR322
   4528..4563    -  CDS            rop (fragment): Rop protein, which maintains plasmids at low copy number; rop
   4658..4762    +  promoter       AmpR promoter: bla
   4763..5623    +  CDS            AmpR: β-lactamase; bla; confers resistance to ampicillin, carbenicillin, and related antibiotics
   5794..6382    +  rep_origin     ori: high-copy-number ColE1/pMB1/pBR322/pUC origin of replication
