[The description below was written by a language model from this plasmid's Addgene catalogue record and pLannotate feature annotations shown in this document.]
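Description:
pTMB399_ZFcharm_Prnp_SPM is a 6.4 kb AAV transfer (genome) plasmid for mammalian expression of ZFcharm, a compact zinc-finger-based epigenetic editor directed at Prnp, the gene encoding the prion protein. It is propagated in bacteria as a high-copy plasmid with a ColE1/pUC-type origin and an ampicillin resistance gene, and it also carries an f1 phage origin. The expression cassette lies between AAV2 inverted terminal repeats, which permit packaging of the intervening DNA into AAV particles. The left ITR is detected only as short fragments in the automated annotation, while the right one is annotated in full.

Expression is driven by the short EF-1α core (EFS) promoter, followed by a WPRE to enhance transcript stability and expression, and a small synthetic polyadenylation signal. The 1,875 bp insert is listed as derived from human and Apodemus sylvaticus sequences, with a C-terminal HA tag for detection. Homology-based annotation of the open reading frame picks up a histone H3-like segment, a Dnmt3l-like region (a catalytically inactive cofactor that stimulates DNMT3A/B DNA methyltransferases) and a short zinc-finger DNA-binding match. This fits an effector that is brought to the target by a zinc-finger array and acts through DNA methylation machinery. A MIXL1-like hit is also reported, though such fragment calls should be read cautiously.

A TRIM28-like segment annotated downstream of the poly(A) signal lies outside the coding unit, and the record does not explain its role. "SPM" denotes a single perfect-match binding site for the editor placed within the construct so that it silences its own expression over time. This site is not separately annotated. The construct is intended for AAV-mediated silencing of prion protein expression in the brain.
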