Addgene plasmid #220846: pTMB399_ZFcharm_Prnp_SPM
Purpose: AAV genome expressing ZFcharm targeting Prnp; single perfect match self-silencing binding site
Depositing lab: Jonathan Weissman. Depositing organization: Whitehead Institute for Biomedical Research. Publication: Brainwide silencing of prion protein by AAV-mediated delivery of an engineered compact epigenetic editor. Neumann EN, Bertozzi TM, Wu E, Serack F, Harvey JW, Brauer PP, Pirtle CP, Coffey A, Howard M, Kamath N, Lenz K, Guzman K, Raymond MH, Khalil AS, Deverman BE, Minikel EV, Vallabh SM, Weissman JS. Science. 2024 Jun 28;384(6703):ado7082. doi: 10.1126/science.ado7082. Epub 2024 Jun 28. PubMed 38935715.
Backbone
  Vector backbone: AAV expression plasmid
  Backbone size w/o insert (bp): 4568
  Vector type: Mammalian Expression, AAV
Growth in bacteria
  Bacterial resistance: Ampicillin, 100 μg/mL
  Growth temperature: 37°C
  Growth strain: NEB Stable
  Copy number: High Copy
Gene/Insert
  Gene/Insert name: ZFcharm
  Species: H. sapiens (human); Apodemus sylvaticus
  Insert size (bp): 1875
  Mutation: N/A
  Promoter: EFS
  Tag / fusion protein: HAtag (C terminal on backbone)
  Cloning method: Gibson Cloning
  Sequencing primers: 5′ ctgggaaagtgatgtcgtgtac; 3′ ggatacgctgctttaatgcc
Terms and licenses: Academic/Nonprofit Terms; Industry Terms: Not Available to Industry
How to cite: pTMB399_ZFcharm_Prnp_SPM was a gift from Jonathan Weissman (Addgene plasmid # 220846 ; http://n2t.net/addgene:220846 ; RRID:Addgene_220846)
